Addgene plasmid #27248: pCLX-UBI-GFPf
Depositing lab: Patrick Salmon. Depositing organization: University of Geneva.
Backbone
  Vector backbone: pCLX
  Backbone size w/o insert (bp): 7879
  Vector type: Lentiviral
Growth in bacteria
  Bacterial resistance: Ampicillin, 100 μg/mL
  Growth temperature: 37°C
  Growth strain: NEB Stable
  Growth instructions: Top10 or HB101
  Copy number: High Copy
Gene/Insert
  Gene/Insert name: GFPf
  Species: Aequorea
  Insert size (bp): 792
  Cloning method: Gateway Cloning; 5′ cloning site attR4 (destroyed during cloning); 3′ cloning site attR2 (destroyed during cloning)
  Sequencing primers: 5′ ctagtaaagcttctgcaggt
Resource information
  A portion of this plasmid was derived from a plasmid made by: Clontech
Terms and licenses: Academic/Nonprofit Terms; Industry Terms: Not Available to Industry
How to cite: pCLX-UBI-GFPf was a gift from Patrick Salmon (Addgene plasmid # 27248 ; http://n2t.net/addgene:27248 ; RRID:Addgene_27248)
