[The description below was written by a language model from this plasmid's Addgene catalogue record and pLannotate feature annotations shown in this document.]
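Description:
pCLX-UBI-GFPf is an HIV-1-based lentiviral transfer vector built on the pCLX backbone, carrying a membrane-targeted green fluorescent reporter under a ubiquitous cellular promoter. In bacteria it is maintained through a high-copy ColE1/pUC-type origin and selected with ampicillin via the β-lactamase gene. The annotated sequence is 8,646 nt, consistent with the listed backbone plus a 792 bp insert. The viral genome is transcribed in packaging cells from a chimeric 5′ end in which a CMV enhancer is fused to a truncated HIV-1 LTR. It is followed by the Ψ packaging signal with a short gag fragment, the cPPT/CTS element that aids nuclear import of the reverse-transcribed genome, and the Rev response element for Rev-dependent export of unspliced vector RNA. Small vif, rev and nef annotations appear to be residual viral sequence rather than functional genes. The 3′ LTR is truncated and has a loxP site just upstream. If duplicated into both LTRs during reverse transcription, this site would allow Cre-mediated excision of the integrated provirus, although the record does not state that purpose. A rabbit β-globin polyadenylation signal lies downstream, and the backbone also contains an SV40 origin and poly(A) signal.

The expression cassette was assembled by Gateway recombination, leaving attB4, attB1 and attB2 scars that flank its two modules. These are the human ubiquitin C promoter and the GFPf coding sequence. GFPf is EGFP (Aequorea-derived) fused at its C-terminus to a short H-Ras fragment, consistent with the farnesylation signal that anchors the protein to cell membranes. A WPRE follows to enhance transcript stability and expression. The vector suits constitutive, membrane-outlining fluorescent labelling of transduced cells.
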