Features (pLannotate 1.2.2; 30 found; start..end, strand, type, name):
      4..383     +  enhancer       CMV enhancer: human cytomegalovirus immediate early enhancer
    385..642     +  LTR            5' LTR (truncated): truncated 5' long terminal repeat (LTR) from HIV-1
    689..814     +  misc_feature   HIV-1 Ψ: packaging signal of human immunodeficiency virus type 1
    798..1157    +  CDS            HIV-1 gag (fragment): gag protein from human immunodeficiency virus 1; gag
   1306..1423    +  misc_feature   cPPT/CTS: central polypurine tract and central termination sequence of HIV-1
   1566..1649    +  CDS            vif (fragment): VIF_HV1BR - Experimental evidence at protein level: Swiss-Prot protein existence level 1. Counteracts the innate antiviral activity of host APOBEC3F and APOBEC3G. Forms a complex with host APOBEC3F and APOBEC3G thus preventing the entry of these lethally hypermutating enzymes into progeny virions. Recruits an active E3 ubiquitin ligase complex composed of elongin BC, CUL5, and RBX2 to induce polyubiquitination of APOBEC3G and APOBEC3F. In turn, they are directed to the 26S proteasome for degradation. Vif interaction with APOBEC3G also blocks its cytidine deaminase activity in a proteasome-inde
   1783..2016    +  misc_feature   RRE: The Rev response element (RRE) of HIV-1 allows for Rev-dependent mRNA export from the nucleus to the cytoplasm.
   2393..2493    +  CDS            Rev (fragment): human immunodeficiency virus 1 (HIV-1) Rev protein; rev; enhances nuclear export of unspliced and incompletely spliced viral mRNAs
   2522..2542    +  protein_bind   attB4: mutant version of attB; core recombination site for the Gateway® BP reaction BP Clonase™
   2560..3770    +  promoter       UbC promoter: human ubiquitin C promoter
   3782..3801    +  protein_bind   attB1 (fragment): mutant version of attB; recombination site for the Gateway® BP reaction BP Clonase™
   3807..4523    +  CDS            EGFP: EGFP is a basic (constitutively fluorescent) green fluorescent protein published in 1996, derived from Aequorea victoria. It is reported to be a rapidly-maturing weak dimer with moderate acid sensitivity.
   4539..4601    +  CDS            H-Ras (fragment): human small GTPase proto-oncoprotein
   4626..4650    -  protein_bind   attB2: mutant version of attB; recombination site for the Gateway® BP reaction BP Clonase™
   4668..5256    +  misc_feature   WPRE: woodchuck hepatitis virus posttranscriptional regulatory element
   5289..5378    +  CDS            nef (fragment): NEF_HV1LA - Experimental evidence at protein level: Swiss-Prot protein existence level 1. Extracellular Nef protein targets CD4(+) T-lymphocytes for apoptosis by interacting with CXCR4 surface receptors. From Human immunodeficiency virus type 1 group M subtype B (isolate Lai) (HIV-1).
   5399..5432    +  protein_bind   loxP: Cre-mediated recombination occurs in the 8-bp core sequence (GCATACAT). Cre recombinase
   5452..5632    +  LTR            5' LTR (truncated): truncated 5' long terminal repeat (LTR) from HIV-1
   5735..5790    +  polyA_signal   β-globin poly(A) signal: rabbit β-globin polyadenylation signal (Gil and Proudfoot, 1987)
   6173..6189    -  protein_bind   lac operator: The lac repressor binds to the lac operator to inhibit transcription in E. coli. This inhibition can be relieved by adding lactose or isopropyl-β-D-thiogalactopyranoside (IPTG). lac repressor encoded by lacI
   6197..6227    -  promoter       lac promoter: promoter for the E. coli lac operon
   6242..6263    -  protein_bind   CAP binding site: CAP binding activates transcription in the presence of cAMP. E. coli catabolite activator protein
   6276..6315    -  CDS            lacI (fragment): lac repressor; lacI; The lac repressor binds to the lac operator to inhibit transcription in E. coli. This inhibition can be relieved by adding lactose or isopropyl-β-D-thiogalactopyranoside (IPTG).
   6322..6344    +  promoter       SV40 promoter (fragment): SV40 enhancer and early promoter
   6368..6503    +  rep_origin     SV40 ori: SV40 origin of replication
   6523..6657    +  polyA_signal   SV40 poly(A) signal: SV40 polyadenylation signal
   6659..6713    -  CDS            lacI (fragment): lac repressor; lacI; The lac repressor binds to the lac operator to inhibit transcription in E. coli. This inhibition can be relieved by adding lactose or isopropyl-β-D-thiogalactopyranoside (IPTG).
   6896..7484    -  rep_origin     ori: high-copy-number ColE1/pMB1/pBR322/pUC origin of replication
   7655..8515    -  CDS            AmpR: β-lactamase; bla; confers resistance to ampicillin, carbenicillin, and related antibiotics
   8516..8620    -  promoter       AmpR promoter: bla
>Addgene plasmid #27248 | pCLX-UBI-GFPf | depositor full sequence | sequence record 12851 | Author sequence
GTCGACATTGATTATTGACTAGTTATTAATAGTAATCAATTACGGGGTCATTAGTTCATAGCCCATATAT
GGAGTTCCGCGTTACATAACTTACGGTAAATGGCCCGCCTGGCTGACCGCCCAACGACCCCCGCCCATTG
ACGTCAATAATGACGTATGTTCCCATAGTAACGCCAATAGGGACTTTCCATTGACGTCAATGGGTGGACT
ATTTACGGTAAACTGCCCACTTGGCAGTACATCAAGTGTATCATATGCCAAGTACGCCCCCTATTGACGT
CAATGACGGTAAATGGCCCGCCTGGCATTATGCCCAGTACATGACCTTATGGGACTTTCCTACTTGGCAG
TACATCTACGTATTAGTCATCGCTATTACCATGGGAGGCGTGGCCTGGGCGGGACTGGGGAGTGGCGAGC
CCTCAGATCCTGCATATAAGCAGCTGCTTTTTGCCTGTACTGGGTCTCTCTGGTTAGACCAGATCTGAGC
CTGGGAGCTCTCTGGCTAACTAGGGAACCCACTGCTTAAGCCTCAATAAAGCTTGCCTTGAGTGCTTCAA
GTAGTGTGTGCCCGTCTGTTGTGTGACTCTGGTAACTAGAGATCCCTCAGACCCTTTTAGTCAGTGTGGA
AAATCTCTAGCAGTGGCGCCCGAACAGGGACTTGAAAGCGAAAGGGAAACCAGAGGAGCTCTCTCGACGC
AGGACTCGGCTTGCTGAAGCGCGCACGGCAAGAGGCGAGGGGCGGCGACTGGTGAGTACGCCAAAAATTT
TGACTAGCGGAGGCTAGAAGGAGAGAGATGGGTGCGAGAGCGTCAGTATTAAGCGGGGGAGAATTAGATC
GCGATGGGAAAAAATTCGGTTAAGGCCAGGGGGAAAGAAAAAATATAAATTAAAACATATAGTATGGGCA
AGCAGGGAGCTAGAACGATTCGCAGTTAATCCTGGCCTGTTAGAAACATCAGAAGGCTGTAGACAAATAC
TGGGACAGCTACAACCATCCCTTCAGACAGGATCAGAAGAACTTAGATCATTATATAATACAGTAGCAAC
CCTCTATTGTGTGCATCAAAGGATAGAGATAAAAGACACCAAGGAAGCTTTAGACAAGATAGAGGAAGAG
CAAAACAAAAGTAAGAAAAAAGCACAGCAAGCAGCAGGATCTTCAGACCTGGAAATTCCCTACAATCCCC
AAAGTCAAGGAGTAGTAGAATCTATGAATAAAGAATTAAAGAAAATTATAGGACAGGTAAGAGATCAGGC
TGAACATCTTAAGACAGCAGTACAAATGGCAGTATTCATCCACAATTTTAAAAGAAAAGGGGGGATTGGG
GGGTACAGTGCAGGGGAAAGAATAGTAGACATAATAGCAACAGACATACAAACTAAAGAATTACAAAAAC
AAATTACAAAAATTCAAAATTTTCGGGTTTATTACAGGGACAGCAGAAATCCACTTTGGAAAGGACCAGC
AAAGCTCCTCTGGAAAGGTGAAGGGGCAGTAGTAATACAAGATAATAGTGACATAAAAGTAGTGCCAAGA
AGAAAAGCAAAGATCATTAGGGATTATGGAAAACAGATGGCAGGTGATGATTGTGTGGCAAGTAGACAGG
ATGAGGATTAGAACATGGAAAAGTTTAGTAAAACACCATAAGGAGGAGATATGAGGGACAATTGGAGAAG
TGAATTATATAAATATAAAGTAGTAAAAATTGAACCATTAGGAGTAGCACCCACCAAGGCAAAGAGAAGA
GTGGTGCAGAGAGAAAAAAGAGCAGTGGGAATAGGAGCTTTGTTCCTTGGGTTCTTGGGAGCAGCAGGAA
GCACTATGGGCGCAGCGTCAATGACGCTGACGGTACAGGCCAGACAATTATTGTCTGGTATAGTGCAGCA
GCAGAACAATTTGCTGAGGGCTATTGAGGCGCAACAGCATCTGTTGCAACTCACAGTCTGGGGCATCAAG
CAGCTCCAGGCAAGAATCCTGGCTGTGGAAAGATACCTAAAGGATCAACAGCTCCTGGGGATTTGGGGTT
GCTCTGGAAAACTCATTTGCACCACTGCTGTGCCTTGGAATGCTAGTTGGAGTAATAAATCTCTGGAACA
GATTTGGAATCACACGACCTGGATGGAGTGGGACAGAGAAATTAACAATTACACAAGCTTAATACACTCC
TTAATTGAAGAATCGCAAAACCAGCAAGAAAAGAATGAACAAGAATTATTGGAATTAGATAAATGGGCAA
GTTTGTGGAATTGGTTTAACATAACAAATTGGCTGTGGTATATAAAATTATTCATAATGATAGTAGGAGG
CTTGGTAGGTTTAAGAATAGTTTTTGCTGTACTTTCTATAGTGAATAGAGTTAGGCAGGGATATTCACCA
TTATCGTTTCAGACCCACCTCCCAACCCCGAGGGGACCCGACAGGCCCGAAGGAATAGAAGAAGAAGGTG
GAGAGAGAGACAGAGACAGATCCATTCGATTAGTGAACGGATCTCGACGGTATCGCTAGTGATTATCGGA
TCAACTTTGTATAGAAAAGTTGTTAATTAAGGGTGCAGCGGCCTCCGCGCCGGGTTTTGGCGCCTCCCGC
GGGCGCCCCCCTCCTCACGGCGAGCGCTGCCACGTCAGACGAAGGGCGCAGGAGCGTTCCTGATCCTTCC
GCCCGGACGCTCAGGACAGCGGCCCGCTGCTCATAAGACTCGGCCTTAGAACCCCAGTATCAGCAGAAGG
ACATTTTAGGACGGGACTTGGGTGACTCTAGGGCACTGGTTTTCTTTCCAGAGAGCGGAACAGGCGAGGA
AAAGTAGTCCCTTCTCGGCGATTCTGCGGAGGGATCTCCGTGGGGCGGTGAACGCCGATGATTATATAAG
GACGCGCCGGGTGTGGCACAGCTAGTTCCGTCGCAGCCGGGATTTGGGTCGCGGTTCTTGTTTGTGGATC
GCTGTGATCGTCACTTGGTGAGTTGCGGGCTGCTGGGCTGGCCGGGGCTTTCGTGGCCGCCGGGCCGCTC
GGTGGGACGGAAGCGTGTGGAGAGACCGCCAAGGGCTGTAGTCTGGGTCCGCGAGCAAGGTTGCCCTGAA
CTGGGGGTTGGGGGGAGCGCACAAAATGGCGGCTGTTCCCGAGTCTTGAATGGAAGACGCTTGTAAGGCG
GGCTGTGAGGTCGTTGAAACAAGGTGGGGGGCATGGTGGGCGGCAAGAACCCAAGGTCTTGAGGCCTTCG
CTAATGCGGGAAAGCTCTTATTCGGGTGAGATGGGCTGGGGCACCATCTGGGGACCCTGACGTGAAGTTT
GTCACTGACTGGAGAACTCGGGTTTGTCGTCTGGTTGCGGGGGCGGCAGTTATGCGGTGCCGTTGGGCAG
TGCACCCGTACCTTTGGGAGCGCGCGCCTCGTCGTGTCGTGACGTCACCCGTTCTGTTGGCTTATAATGC
AGGGTGGGGCCACCTGCCGGTAGGTGTGCGGTAGGCTTTTCTCCGTCGCAGGACGCAGGGTTCGGGCCTA
GGGTAGGCTCTCCTGAATCGACAGGCGCCGGACCTCTGGTGAGGGGAGGGATAAGTGAGGCGTCAGTTTC
TTTGGTCGGTTTTATGTACCTATCTTCTTAAGTAGCTGAAGCTCCGGTTTTGAACTATGCGCTCGGGGTT
GGCGAGTGTGTTTTGTGAAGTTTTTTAGGCACCTTTTGAAATGTAATCATTTGGGTCAATATGTAATTTT
CAGTGTTAGACTAGTAAATTGTCCGCTAAATTCTGGCCGTTTTTGGCTTTTTTGTTAGACAGGATCCCAA
CTTTGTACAAAAAAGCAGGCTCCACCATGGTGAGCAAGGGCGAGGAGCTGTTCACCGGGGTGGTGCCCAT
CCTGGTCGAGCTGGACGGCGACGTAAACGGCCACAAGTTCAGCGTGTCCGGCGAGGGCGAGGGCGATGCC
ACCTACGGCAAGCTGACCCTGAAGTTCATCTGCACCACCGGCAAGCTGCCCGTGCCCTGGCCCACCCTCG
TGACCACCCTGACCTACGGCGTGCAGTGCTTCAGCCGCTACCCCGACCACATGAAGCAGCACGACTTCTT
CAAGTCCGCCATGCCCGAAGGCTACGTCCAGGAGCGCACCATCTTCTTCAAGGACGACGGCAACTACAAG
ACCCGCGCCGAGGTGAAGTTCGAGGGCGACACCCTGGTGAACCGCATCGAGCTGAAGGGCATCGACTTCA
AGGAGGACGGCAACATCCTGGGGCACAAGCTGGAGTACAACTACAACAGCCACAACGTCTATATCATGGC
CGACAAGCAGAAGAACGGCATCAAGGTGAACTTCAAGATCCGCCACAACATCGAGGACGGCAGCGTGCAG
CTCGCCGACCACTACCAGCAGAACACCCCCATCGGCGACGGCCCCGTGCTGCTGCCCGACAACCACTACC
TGAGCACCCAGTCCGCCCTGAGCAAAGACCCCAACGAGAAGCGCGATCACATGGTCCTGCTGGAGTTCGT
GACCGCCGCCGGGATCACTCTCGGCATGGACGAGCTGTACAAGTCCGGACTCAGATCTAAGCTGAACCCT
CCTGATGAGAGTGGCCCCGGCTGCATGAGCTGCAAGTGTGTGCTCTCCTGAGGATCCAGATCTCGAGATA
TCTAGACCCAGCTTTCTTGTACAAAGTGGTGATAATCGAATTCCGATAATCAACCTCTGGATTACAAAAT
TTGTGAAAGATTGACTGGTATTCTTAACTATGTTGCTCCTTTTACGCTATGTGGATACGCTGCTTTAATG
CCTTTGTATCATGCTATTGCTTCCCGTATGGCTTTCATTTTCTCCTCCTTGTATAAATCCTGGTTGCTGT
CTCTTTATGAGGAGTTGTGGCCCGTTGTCAGGCAACGTGGCGTGGTGTGCACTGTGTTTGCTGACGCAAC
CCCCACTGGTTGGGGCATTGCCACCACCTGTCAGCTCCTTTCCGGGACTTTCGCTTTCCCCCTCCCTATT
GCCACGGCGGAACTCATCGCCGCCTGCCTTGCCCGCTGCTGGACAGGGGCTCGGCTGTTGGGCACTGACA
ATTCCGTGGTGTTGTCGGGGAAGCTGACGTCCTTTCCATGGCTGCTCGCCTGTGTTGCCACCTGGATTCT
GCGCGGGACGTCCTTCTGCTACGTCCCTTCGGCCCTCAATCCAGCGGACCTTCCTTCCCGCGGCCTGCTG
CCGGCTCTGCGGCCTCTTCCGCGTCTTCGCCTTCGCCCTCAGACGAGTCGGATCTCCCTTTGGGCCGCCT
CCCCGCATCGGGAATTCCCGCGGTTCGCTTTAAGACCAATGACTTACAAGGCAGCTGTAGATCTTAGCCA
CTTTTTAAAAGAAAAGGGGGGACTGGAAGGGCTAATTCACTCCCAACGAAGACAAGATGGGATCAATTCA
CCATGGGAATAACTTCGTATAGCATACATTATACGAAGTTATGCTGCTTTTTGCTTGTACTGGGTCTCTC
TGGTTAGACCAGATCTGAGCCTGGGAGCTCTCTGGCTAACTAGGGAACCCACTGCTTAAGCCTCAATAAA
GCTTGCCTTGAGTGCTTCAAGTAGTGTGTGCCCGTCTGTTGTGTGACTCTGGTAACTAGAGATCCCTCAG
ACCCTTTTAGTCAGTGTGGAAAATCTCTAGCAGCATCTAGTTGAATCGCCAGTGTGTCGAGCTAGCAGAT
CTTTTTCCCTCTGCCAAAAATTATGGGGACATCATGAAGCCCCTTGAGCATCTGACTTCTGGCTAATAAA
GGAAATTTATTTTCATTGCAATAGTGTGTTGGAATTTTTTGTGTCTCTCACTCGGAAGGACATATGGGAG
GGCAAATCATTTAAAACATCAGAATGAGTATTTGGTTTAGAGTTTGGCAACATATGCCATATGCTGGCTG
CCATGAACAAAGGTGGCTATAAAGAGGTCATCAGTATATGAAACAGCCCCCTGCTGTCCATTCCTTATTC
CATAGAAAAGCCTTGACTTGAGGTTAGATTTTTTTTATATTTTGTTTTGTGTTATTTTTTTCTTTAACAT
CCCTAAAATTTTCCTTACATGTTTTACTAGCCAGATTTTTCCTCCTCTCCTGACTACTCCCAGTCATAGC
TGTCCCTCTTCTCTTATGAAGATCCCTCGACCTGCAGCCCAAGCTTGGCGTAATCATGGTCATAGCTGTT
TCCTGTGTGAAATTGTTATCCGCTCACAATTCCACACAACATACGAGCCGGAAGCATAAAGTGTAAAGCC
TGGGGTGCCTAATGAGTGAGCTAACTCACATTAATTGCGTTGCGCTCACTGCCCGCTTTCCAGTCGGGAA
ACCTGTCGTGCCAGCGGATCCGCATCTCAATTAGTCAGCAACCATAGTCCCGCCCCTAACTCCGCCCATC
CCGCCCCTAACTCCGCCCAGTTCCGCCCATTCTCCGCCCCATGGCTGACTAATTTTTTTTATTTATGCAG
AGGCCGAGGCCGCCTCGGCCTCTGAGCTATTCCAGAAGTAGTGAGGAGGCTTTTTTGGAGGCCTAGGCTT
TTGCAAAAAGCTAACTTGTTTATTGCAGCTTATAATGGTTACAAATAAAGCAATAGCATCACAAATTTCA
CAAATAAAGCATTTTTTTCACTGCATTCTAGTTGTGGTTTGTCCAAACTCATCAATGTATCTTATCATGT
CTGGATCCGCTGCATTAATGAATCGGCCAACGCGCGGGGAGAGGCGGTTTGCGTATTGGGCGCTCTTCCG
CTTCCTCGCTCACTGACTCGCTGCGCTCGGTCGTTCGGCTGCGGCGAGCGGTATCAGCTCACTCAAAGGC
GGTAATACGGTTATCCACAGAATCAGGGGATAACGCAGGAAAGAACATGTGAGCAAAAGGCCAGCAAAAG
GCCAGGAACCGTAAAAAGGCCGCGTTGCTGGCGTTTTTCCATAGGCTCCGCCCCCCTGACGAGCATCACA
AAAATCGACGCTCAAGTCAGAGGTGGCGAAACCCGACAGGACTATAAAGATACCAGGCGTTTCCCCCTGG
AAGCTCCCTCGTGCGCTCTCCTGTTCCGACCCTGCCGCTTACCGGATACCTGTCCGCCTTTCTCCCTTCG
GGAAGCGTGGCGCTTTCTCAATGCTCACGCTGTAGGTATCTCAGTTCGGTGTAGGTCGTTCGCTCCAAGC
TGGGCTGTGTGCACGAACCCCCCGTTCAGCCCGACCGCTGCGCCTTATCCGGTAACTATCGTCTTGAGTC
CAACCCGGTAAGACACGACTTATCGCCACTGGCAGCAGCCACTGGTAACAGGATTAGCAGAGCGAGGTAT
GTAGGCGGTGCTACAGAGTTCTTGAAGTGGTGGCCTAACTACGGCTACACTAGAAGGACAGTATTTGGTA
TCTGCGCTCTGCTGAAGCCAGTTACCTTCGGAAAAAGAGTTGGTAGCTCTTGATCCGGCAAACAAACCAC
CGCTGGTAGCGGTGGTTTTTTTGTTTGCAAGCAGCAGATTACGCGCAGAAAAAAAGGATCTCAAGAAGAT
CCTTTGATCTTTTCTACGGGGTCTGACGCTCAGTGGAACGAAAACTCACGTTAAGGGATTTTGGTCATGA
GATTATCAAAAAGGATCTTCACCTAGATCCTTTTAAATTAAAAATGAAGTTTTAAATCAATCTAAAGTAT
ATATGAGTAAACTTGGTCTGACAGTTACCAATGCTTAATCAGTGAGGCACCTATCTCAGCGATCTGTCTA
TTTCGTTCATCCATAGTTGCCTGACTCCCCGTCGTGTAGATAACTACGATACGGGAGGGCTTACCATCTG
GCCCCAGTGCTGCAATGATACCGCGAGACCCACGCTCACCGGCTCCAGATTTATCAGCAATAAACCAGCC
AGCCGGAAGGGCCGAGCGCAGAAGTGGTCCTGCAACTTTATCCGCCTCCATCCAGTCTATTAATTGTTGC
CGGGAAGCTAGAGTAAGTAGTTCGCCAGTTAATAGTTTGCGCAACGTTGTTGCCATTGCTACAGGCATCG
TGGTGTCACGCTCGTCGTTTGGTATGGCTTCATTCAGCTCCGGTTCCCAACGATCAAGGCGAGTTACATG
ATCCCCCATGTTGTGCAAAAAAGCGGTTAGCTCCTTCGGTCCTCCGATCGTTGTCAGAAGTAAGTTGGCC
GCAGTGTTATCACTCATGGTTATGGCAGCACTGCATAATTCTCTTACTGTCATGCCATCCGTAAGATGCT
TTTCTGTGACTGGTGAGTACTCAACCAAGTCATTCTGAGAATAGTGTATGCGGCGACCGAGTTGCTCTTG
CCCGGCGTCAATACGGGATAATACCGCGCCACATAGCAGAACTTTAAAAGTGCTCATCATTGGAAAACGT
TCTTCGGGGCGAAAACTCTCAAGGATCTTACCGCTGTTGAGATCCAGTTCGATGTAACCCACTCGTGCAC
CCAACTGATCTTCAGCATCTTTTACTTTCACCAGCGTTTCTGGGTGAGCAAAAACAGGAAGGCAAAATGC
CGCAAAAAAGGGAATAAGGGCGACACGGAAATGTTGAATACTCATACTCTTCCTTTTTCAATATTATTGA
AGCATTTATCAGGGTTATTGTCTCATGAGCGGATACATATTTGAATGTATTTAGAAAAATAAACAAATAG
GGGTTCCGCGCACATTTCCCCGAAAAGTGCCACCTG
