>Addgene plasmid #27248 | pCLX-UBI-GFPf | addgene partial sequence | sequence record 133440 | hUBCpro-F 5'-TGAAGCTCCGGTTTTGAACT-3'
TTTGTGAAGTTTTTTAGGCACCTTTTGAAATGTAATCATTTGGGTCAATATGTAATTTTCAGTGTTAGAC
TAGTAAATTGTCCGCTAAATTCTGGCCGTTTTTGGCTTTTTTGTTAGACAGGATCCCAACTTTGTACAAA
AAAGCAGGCTCCACCATGGTGAGCAAGGGCGAGGAGCTGTTCACCGGGGTGGTGCCCATCCTGGTCGAGC
TGGACGGCGACGTAAACGGCCACAAGTTCAGCGTGTCCGGCGAGGGCGAGGGCGATGCCACCTACGGCAA
GCTGACCCTGAAGTTCATCTGCACCACCGGCAAGCTGCCCGTGCCCTGGCCCACCCTCGTGACCACCCTG
ACCTACGGCGTGCAGTGCTTCAGCCGCTACCCCGACCACATGAAGCAGCACGACTTCTTCAAGTCCGCCA
TGCCCGAAGGCTACGTCCAGGAGCGCACCATCTTCTTCAAGGACGACGGCAACTACAAGACCCGCGCCGA
GGTGAAGTTCGAGGGCGACACCCTGGTGAACCGCATCGAGCTGAAGGGCATCGACTTCAAGGAGGACGGC
AACATCCTGGGGCACAAGCTGGAGTACAACTACAACAGCCACAACGTCTATATCATGGCCGACAAGCAGA
AGAACGGCATCAAGGTGAACTTCAAGATCCGCCACAACATCGAGGACGGCAGCGTGCAGCTCGCCGACCA
CTACCAGCAGAACACCCCCATCGGCGACGGCCCCGTGCTGCTGCCCGACAACCACTACCTGAGCACCCAG
TCCGCCCTGAGCAAAGACCCCAACGAGAAGCGCGATCACATGGTCCTGCTGGAGTTCGTGACCGCCGCCG
GGATCACTCTCGGCATGGACGAGCTGTACAAGTCCGGACTCAGATCTAAGCTGAACCCTCCTGATGAGAG
TGGCCCCGGCTGCATGAGCTGCAAGTGTGTGCTCTCCTGAGGATCCAGATCTCGAGA
